>Addgene plasmid #109345 | [pSK476] pLJC5 HA-Depdc5(B) | addgene full sequence | sequence record 211262 | Addgene NGS Result
AACGCCAGCAACGCGGCCTTTTTACGGTTCCTGGCCTTTTGCTGGCCTTTTGCTCACATGTTCTTTCCTG
CGTTATCCCCTGATTCTGTGGATAACCGTATTACCGCCTTTGAGTGAGCTGATACCGCTCGCCGCAGCCG
AACGACCGAGCGCAGCGAGTCAGTGAGCGAGGAAGCGGAAGAGCGCCCAATACGCAAACCGCCTCTCCCC
GCGCGTTGGCCGATTCATTAATGCAGCTGGCACGACAGGTTTCCCGACTGGAAAGCGGGCAGTGAGCGCA
ACGCAATTAATGTGAGTTAGCTCACTCATTAGGCACCCCAGGCTTTACACTTTATGCTTCCGGCTCGTAT
GTTGTGTGGAATTGTGAGCGGATAACAATTTCACACAGGAAACAGCTATGACCATGATTACGCCAAGCGC
GCAATTAACCCTCACTAAAGGGAACAAAAGCTGGAGCTGCAAGCTTAATGTAGTCTTATGCAATACTCTT
GTAGTCTTGCAACATGGTAACGATGAGTTAGCAACATGCCTTACAAGGAGAGAAAAAGCACCGTGCATGC
CGATTGGTGGAAGTAAGGTGGTACGATCGTGCCTTATTAGGAAGGCAACAGACGGGTCTGACATGGATTG
GACGAACCACTGAATTGCCGCATTGCAGAGATATTGTATTTAAGTGCCTAGCTCGATACATAAACGGGTC
TCTCTGGTTAGACCAGATCTGAGCCTGGGAGCTCTCTGGCTAACTAGGGAACCCACTGCTTAAGCCTCAA
TAAAGCTTGCCTTGAGTGCTTCAAGTAGTGTGTGCCCGTCTGTTGTGTGACTCTGGTAACTAGAGATCCC
TCAGACCCTTTTAGTCAGTGTGGAAAATCTCTAGCAGTGGCGCCCGAACAGGGACTTGAAAGCGAAAGGG
AAACCAGAGGAGCTCTCTCGACGCAGGACTCGGCTTGCTGAAGCGCGCACGGCAAGAGGCGAGGGGCGGC
GACTGGTGAGTACGCCAAAAATTTTGACTAGCGGAGGCTAGAAGGAGAGAGATGGGTGCGAGAGCGTCAG
TATTAAGCGGGGGAGAATTAGATCGCGATGGGAAAAAATTCGGTTAAGGCCAGGGGGAAAGAAAAAATAT
AAATTAAAACATATAGTATGGGCAAGCAGGGAGCTAGAACGATTCGCAGTTAATCCTGGCCTGTTAGAAA
CATCAGAAGGCTGTAGACAAATACTGGGACAGCTACAACCATCCCTTCAGACAGGATCAGAAGAACTTAG
ATCATTATATAATACAGTAGCAACCCTCTATTGTGTGCATCAAAGGATAGAGATAAAAGACACCAAGGAA
GCTTTAGACAAGATAGAGGAAGAGCAAAACAAAAGTAAGACCACCGCACAGCAAGCAGCAGCTGATCTTC
AGACCTGGAGGAGGAGATATGAGGGACAATTGGAGAAGTGAATTATATAAATATAAAGTAGTAAAAATTG
AACCATTAGGAGTAGCACCCACCAAGGCAAAGAGAAGAGTGGTGCAGAGAGAAAAAAGAGCAGTGGGAAT
AGGAGCTTTGTTCCTTGGGTTCTTGGGAGCAGCAGGAAGCACTATGGGCGCAGCGTCAATGACGCTGACG
GTACAGGCCAGACAATTATTGTCTGGTATAGTGCAGCAGCAGAACAATTTGCTGAGGGCTATTGAGGCGC
AACAGCATCTGTTGCAACTCACAGTCTGGGGCATCAAGCAGCTCCAGGCAAGAATCCTGGCTGTGGAAAG
ATACCTAAAGGATCAACAGCTCCTGGGGATTTGGGGTTGCTCTGGAAAACTCATTTGCACCACTGCTGTG
CCTTGGAATGCTAGTTGGAGTAATAAATCTCTGGAACAGATTTGGAATCACACGACCTGGATGGAGTGGG
ACAGAGAAATTAACAATTACACAAGCTTAATACACTCCTTAATTGAAGAATCGCAAAACCAGCAAGAAAA
GAATGAACAAGAATTATTGGAATTAGATAAATGGGCAAGTTTGTGGAATTGGTTTAACATAACAAATTGG
CTGTGGTATATAAAATTATTCATAATGATAGTAGGAGGCTTGGTAGGTTTAAGAATAGTTTTTGCTGTAC
TTTCTATAGTGAATAGAGTTAGGCAGGGATATTCACCATTATCGTTTCAGACCCACCTCCCAACCCCGAG
GGGACCCGACAGGCCCGAAGGAATAGAAGAAGAAGGTGGAGAGAGAGACAGAGACAGATCCATTCGATTA
GTGAACGGATCTCGACGGTATCGATCACGAGACTAGCCTCGAGCGGGATCTGGCCTCCGCGCCGGGTTTT
GGCGCCTCCCGCGGGCGCCCCCCTCCTCACGGCGAGCGCTGCCACGTCAGACGAAGGGCGCAGCGAGCGT
CCTGATCCTTCCGCCCGGACGCTCAGGACAGCGGCCCGCTGCTCATAAGACTCGGCCTTAGAACCCCAGT
ATCAGCAGAAGGACATTTTAGGACGGGACTTGGGTGACTCTAGGGCACTGGTTTTCTTTCCAGAGAGCGG
AACAGGCGAGGAAAAGTAGTCCCTTCTCGGCGATTCTGCGGAGGGATCTCCGTGGGGCGGTGAACGCCGA
TGATTATATAAGGACGCGCCGGGTGTGGCACAGCTAGTTCCGTCGCAGCCGGGATTTGGGTCGCGGTTCT
TGTTTGTGGATCGCTGTGATCGTCACTTGGTGAGTAGCGGGCTGCTGGGCTGGCCGGGGCTTTCGTGGCC
GCCGGGCCGCTCGGTGGGACGGAAGCGTGTGGAGAGACCGCCAAGGGCTGTAGTCTGGGTCCGCGAGCAA
GGTTGCCCTGAACTGGGGGTTGGGGGGAGCGCAGCAAAATGGCGGCTGTTCCCGAGTCTTGAATGGAAGA
CGCTTGTGAGGCGGGCTGTGAGGTCGTTGAAACAAGGTGGGGGGCATGGTGGGCGGCAAGAACCCAAGGT
CTTGAGGCCTTCGCTAATGCGGGAAAGCTCTTATTCGGGTGAGATGGGCTGGGGCACCATCTGGGGACCC
TGACGTGAAGTTTGTCACTGACTGGAGAACTCGGTTTGTCGTCTGTTGCGGGGGCGGCAGTTATGGCGGT
GCCGTTGGGCAGTGCACCCGTACCTTTGGGAGCGCGCGCCCTCGTCGTGTCGTGACGTCACCCGTTCTGT
TGGCTTATAATGCAGGGTGGGGCCACCTGCCGGTAGGTGTGCGGTAGGCTTTTCTCCGTCGCAGGACGCA
GGGTTCGGGCCTAGGGTAGGCTCTCCTGAATCGACAGGCGCCGGACCTCTGGTGAGGGGAGGGATAAGTG
AGGCGTCAGTTTCTTTGGTCGGTTTTATGTACCTATCTTCTTAAGTAGCTGAAGCTCCGGTTTTGAACTA
TGCGCTCGGGGTTGGCGAGTGTGTTTTGTGAAGTTTTTTAGGCACCTTTTGAAATGTAATCATTTGGGTC
AATATGTAATTTTCAGTGTTAGACTAGTAAATTGTCCGCTAAATTCTGGCCGTTTTTGGCTTTTTTGTTA
GACGAAGCGCTAGCGCTACCGGTGCCACCATGGGCTACCCCTATGATGTGCCTGACTACGCAGATCTCAA
TGGTGGTGGTGGTGGGTCGACGATGAGAACAACAAAGGTCTACAAACTCGTCATCCACAAGAAGGGCTTT
GGGGGCAGTGATGATGAGCTAGTTGTGAACCCCAAAGTGTTCCCTCACATCAAGCTTGGAGACATTGTAG
AGATTGCACACCCCAACGATGAATACAGCCCTCTGCTTTTGCAGGTCAAGTCTCTTAAGGAAGATTTACA
GAAGGAAACTATCAGTGTGGACCAGACTGTGACTCAAGTGTTCCGGCTGAGACCTTATCAGGATGTCTAT
GTTAATGTCGTAGACCCTAAGGATGTGACCCTTGACCTAGTGGAATTAACTTTTAAGGATCAGTATATTG
GCCGTGGGGATATGTGGCGACTAAAGAAAAGTTTGGTCAGCACATGTGCCTATATCACCCAGAAGGTGGA
GTTTGCTGGCATCAGAGCACAGGCTGGTGAACTGTGGGTTAAGAATGAGAAGGTCATGTGTGGCTACATC
AGTGAAGATACCAGGGTGGTGTTTCGTTCTACGTCGGCTATGGTTTACATATTTATTCAGATGAGCTGTG
AAATGTGGGATTTTGATATTTATGGGGATTTGTATTTTGAGAAAGCTGTGAATGGTTTCCTTGCTGATCT
ATTTACCAAGTGGAAGGAGAAGAACTGTAGTCATGAAGTGACAGTGGTCCTGTTTTCTAGAACTTTCTAT
GATGCAAAATCTGTTGATGAATTTCCTGAAATAAACCGAGCCTCAATTCGACAGGATCACAAGGGGAGAT
TCTATGAAGACTTTTACAAAGTGGTGGTGCAGAATGAGAGAAGAGAAGAATGGACTTCACTTCTCGTAAC
CATTAAAAAACTCTTCATCCAGTATCCAGTGTTGGTGCGACTGGAACAGGCAGAGGGCTTTCCTCAAGGA
GATAATTCTACCTCAGCACAAGGAAACTACCTGGAGGCCATCAATCTGTCATTCAATGTGTTTGATAAGC
ACTACATCAACCGCAACTTTGACCGAACTGGGCAGATGTCAGTGGTGATCACGCCCGGGGTGGGTGTCTT
TGAAGTGGACCGCCTACTCATGATCCTGACCAAGCAGCGGATGATAGATAATGGAATTGGTGTGGATTTG
GTGTGCATGGGAGGCAGCGGAAGCGGCGCTGTCCCATTGTTCAAGCTCCATAATCGGAGTGCTCCCCGTG
ATTCTCGTCTGGGCGATGACTATAATATCCCTCACTGGATAAACCACAGTTTCTACACATCCAAAAGCCA
GCTCTTTTGTAATAGTTTCACCCCACGAATAAAACTGGCAGGAAAGAAGCCCGCCTCTGAGAAAGCAAAA
AATGGCCGTGATACATCTCTCGGGAGTCCAAAAGAATCTGAGAACGCCCTTCCCATCCAAGTAGATTATG
ACGCCTATGACGCTCAAGTGTTCAGGCTGCCCGGCCCATCCCGGGCCCAGTGCCTCACCACCTGCAGATC
TGTGCGAGAGCGAGAGAGTCACAGTCGAAAGAGTGCCAGCTCCTGTGATGTTTCATCCAGCCCTTCCCTA
CCAAGCCGCACACTGCCCACTGAGGAAGTGAGGAGCCAGGCTTCTGACGACAGCTCCCTAGGCAAGAGTG
CCAACATCCTGATGATCCCACACCCCCACCTGCACCAGTATGAAGTCAGCAGCTCCTTGGGATACACCAG
CACTCGAGATGTCCTGGAGAACATGATGGAGCCACCACAGCGAGACTCCAGTGCACCAGGGAGGTTTCAC
GTTGGCAGTGCAGAATCCATGCTGCATGTTCGACCTGGTGGATACACGCCCCAGAGAGCACTGATTAACC
CCTTCGCTCCCTCTCGGATGCCCATGAAGCTTACGTCCAACAGAAGGCGCTGGATGCACACTTTTCCTGT
GGGGCCATCCGGAGAAGCCATCCAGATCCACCACCAGACCCGACAGAATATGGCGGAGCTACAAGGCAGC
GGGCAGAGGGATCCAACTCACTCCTCTGCAGAGCTGCTGGAGTTAGCATATCATGAAGCTGCTGGAAGGC
ACAGCAATTCCCGCCAGCCTGGTGACGGCATGTCCTTCTTGAACTTCAGTGGAACAGAGGAGCTTTCTGT
CGGCCTGCTTAGCAACAGTGGTGCAGGTATGAATCCTAGGACCCAGAATAAGGATTCTCTAGAGGACAGT
GTTTCTACCTCTCCAGACCCAATTCTGACACTGTCTGCTCCCCCTGTAGTGCCAGGCTTCTGTTGCACAG
TTGGAGTGGACTGGAAGTCTCTCACTACTCCGGCGTGCCTCCCCCTTACCACCGACTACTTCCCTGACCG
CCAGGGCCTGCAGAATGACTACACAGAGGGCTGTTATGATCTCCTTCCAGAAGCAGACATCGACAGGAGG
GACGAAGATGGTGTGCAGATGACAGCCCAGCAGGTATTTGAAGAGTTTATTTGCCAACGTCTCATGCAGG
GCTACCAAATCATAGTGCAGCCCAAGACACAGAAACCCAATCCTGCTGTCCCGCCCCCGCTGAGCAGTAG
CCCACTCTATAGCCGAGGCCTTGTGTCCCGAAACCGCCCTGAGGAGGAGGACCAGTATTGGCTGAGTATG
GGCAGAACGTTCCACAAAGTGACGCTGAAGGATAAGATGATCACAGTGACGCGATACCTTCCCAAGTATC
CTTATGAATCTGCCCAGATCCACTACACCTACAGCCTCTGTCCTTCCCACTCAGACTCAGAGTTCGTCTC
CTGCTGGGTGGAGTTTTCCCACGAACGGCTGGAGGAGTACAAGTGGAATTACTTAGATCAGTATATCTGT
TCTGCCGGCTCTGAAGACTTCAGCTTAATTGAGTCCCTGAAGTTCTGGAGGACCCGCTTCCTGCTGCTGC
CAGCCTGTGTCACCGCCACCAAGCGCATCACGGAGGGGGAGGCCCACTGCGACATCTATGGGGACAGGCC
CCGTGCAGACGAGGACGAGTGGCAACTCCTGGATGGTTTTGTCCGCTTTGTGGAGGGCTTGAATCGCATT
CGCAGGCGGCATCGCTCGGATCGCATGATGCGGAAAGGGACCGCCATGAAAGGCTTGCAGATGACTGGGC
CCATTTCCACGCATTCTCTGGAGTCAACTGCACCCCCAGTGGGGAAGAAGGGAACCTCAGCTCTCTCTGC
CCTGTTGGAGATGGAGGCCAGTCAGAAGTGCCTGGGAGAACAGCAGGCAGCTGTGCATGGTGGGAAGAGC
TCCGCCCAGTCAGCCGAGAGCAGCAGCGTTGCCATGACTCCCACCTACATGGACAGCCCACGAAAGGACG
GGGCCTTCTTTATGGAGTTTGTCCGCAGCCCACGCACAGCATCGTCCGCCTTCTACCCTCAGGTATCTGT
GGACCAAACAGCCACTCCTATGTTGGACGGCACCAGTTTGGGCATATGCACAGGCCAATCCATGGACAGA
GGCAACAGCCAGACCTTTGGGAACTCCCAGAACATAGGAGAACAGGGCTACTCCTCCACAAACTCCAGTG
ACAGCAGCTCTCAGCAGCTGGTGGCAAGCTCCTTGACCTCATCCTCTACCCTGACAGAGATCCTGGAAGC
CATGAAGCACCCCTCGACAGGAGTCCAGCTGCTCTCTGAACAGAAGGGCCTCTCACCGTACTGCTTCATC
AGCGCGGAGGTGGTACACTGGTTGGTGAACCACGTGGAGGGGATCCAGACACAGGCGATGGCCATTGACA
TCATGCAGAAAATGCTGGAAGAGCAGCTCATCACACATGCATCTGGCGAAGCCTGGCGGACCTTCATCTA
CGGCTTCTATTTCTACAAGATAGTAACGGACAAAGAGCCCGACCGAGTGGCCATGCAGCAGCCCGCCACC
ACCTGGCACACAGCAGGAGTGGACGACTTCGCCAGCTTCCAGCGCAAGTGGTTTGAGGTGGCCTTTGTGG
CAGAAGAGCTCGTGCACTCTGAGATTCCTGCCTTTCTCCTGCCCTGGCTGCCTAGCCGGCCAGCCTCCTA
TGCAAGTAGGCACAGCTCCTTTAGCCGAAGTTTTGGAGGACGGAGCCAGGCGGCAGCACTTTTAGCTGCC
ACTGTCCCAGAGCAGAGGACTGTGACCCTGGATGTTGACGTGAACAACCGCACAGACCGGCTGGAGTGGT
GCAGCTGTTATTACCATGGCAACTTTTCTCTGAATGCAGCCTTTGAGATCAAGCTGCACTGGATGGCGGT
GACCGCAGCAGTACTCTTCGAGATGGTCCAAGGTTGGCATCGGAAAGCCACCTCCTGTGGCTTCTTGTTA
GTCCCAGTTTTGGAGGGGCCTTTTGCACTGCCCAGTTACCTGTATGGCGACCCCCTTCGTGCCCAGCTCT
TCATCCCACTCAACATCAGCTGCTTGCTCAAGGAGGGCAGCGAGCACCTGTTTGATAGCTTTGAACCCGA
AACGTACTGGGATCGAATGCACCTCTTCCAGGAAGCCATTGCACACAGGTTTGGGTTTGTACAAGATAAA
TATTCTGCCTCTGCTTTTAACTTCCCTGCTGAGAACAAGCCTCAGTATATCCACGTTACAGGAACAGTGT
TTCTGCAGCTGCCCTACTCCAAGCGCAAGTTCTCAGGGCAGCAGCGGCGGCGGCGGAACTCCACCAGCTC
CACCAACCAGAACATGTTCTGCGAGGAGCGGGTCGGCTACAACTGGGCCTACAACACCATGCTCACCAAA
ACATGGCGCTCCAGCGCCACAGGGGATGAAAAGTTTGCTGATCGGCTGCTGAAGGACTTCACGGACTTCT
GCATCAACCGTGACAACCGGCTGGTCACGTTCTGGACAAGTTGCCTGGAGAAGATGCATGCCAGTGCCCC
GTGAGAATTCTCGACCTCGAGACAAATGGCAGTATTCATCCACAATTTTAAAAGAAAAGGGGGGATTGGG
GGGTACAGTGCAGGGGAAAGAATAGTAGACATAATAGCAACAGACATACAAACTAAAGAATTACAAAAAC
AAATTACAAAAATTCAAAATTTTCGGGTTTATTACAGGGACAGCAGAGATCCACTTTGGCCGCGGCTCGA
GGGGGTTGGGGTTGCGCCTTTTCCAAGGCAGCCCTGGGTTTGCGCAGGGACGCGGCTGCTCTGGGCGTGG
TTCCGGGAAACGCAGCGGCGCCGACCCTGGGTCTCGCACATTCTTCACGTCCGTTCGCAGCGTCACCCGG
ATCTTCGCCGCTACCCTTGTGGGCCCCCCGGCGACGCTTCCTGCTCCGCCCCTAAGTCGGGAAGGTTCCT
TGCGGTTCGCGGCGTGCCGGACGTGACAAACGGAAGCCGCACGTCTCACTAGTACCCTCGCAGACGGACA
GCGCCAGGGAGCAATGGCAGCGCGCCGACCGCGATGGGCTGTGGCCAATAGCGGCTGCTCAGCAGGGCGC
GCCGAGAGCAGCGGCCGGGAAGGGGCGGTGCGGGAGGCGGGGTGTGGGGCGGTAGTGTGGGCCCTGTTCC
TGCCCGCGCGGTGTTCCGCATTCTGCAAGCCTCCGGAGCGCACGTCGGCAGTCGGCTCCCTCGTTGACCG
AATCACCGACCTCTCTCCCCAGGGGGATCCACCGGAGCTTACCATGACCGAGTACAAGCCCACGGTGCGC
CTCGCCACCCGCGACGACGTCCCCAGGGCCGTACGCACCCTCGCCGCCGCGTTCGCCGACTACCCCGCCA
CGCGCCACACCGTCGATCCGGACCGCCACATCGAGCGGGTCACCGAGCTGCAAGAACTCTTCCTCACGCG
CGTCGGGCTCGACATCGGCAAGGTGTGGGTCGCGGACGACGGCGCCGCGGTGGCGGTCTGGACCACGCCG
GAGAGCGTCGAAGCGGGGGCGGTGTTCGCCGAGATCGGCCCGCGCATGGCCGAGTTGAGCGGTTCCCGGC
TGGCCGCGCAGCAACAGATGGAAGGCCTCCTGGCGCCGCACCGGCCCAAGGAGCCCGCGTGGTTCCTGGC
CACCGTCGGCGTCTCGCCCGACCACCAGGGCAAGGGTCTGGGCAGCGCCGTCGTGCTCCCCGGAGTGGAG
GCGGCCGAGCGCGCCGGGGTGCCCGCCTTCCTGGAGACCTCCGCGCCCCGCAACCTCCCCTTCTACGAGC
GGCTCGGCTTCACCGTCACCGCCGACGTCGAGGTGCCCGAAGGACCGCGCACCTGGTGCATGACCCGCAA
GCCCGGTGCCTGACGCCCGCCCCACGACCCGCAGCGCCCGACCGAAAGGAGCGCACGACCCCATGCATCG
GTACCTTTAAGACCAATGACTTACAAGGCAGCTGTAGATCTTAGCCACTTTTTAAAAGAAAAGGGGGGAC
TGGAAGGGCTAATTCACTCCCAACGAAGACAAGATCTGCTTTTTGCTTGTACTGGGTCTCTCTGGTTAGA
CCAGATCTGAGCCTGGGAGCTCTCTGGCTAACTAGGGAACCCACTGCTTAAGCCTCAATAAAGCTTGCCT
TGAGTGCTTCAAGTAGTGTGTGCCCGTCTGTTGTGTGACTCTGGTAACTAGAGATCCCTCAGACCCTTTT
AGTCAGTGTGGAAAATCTCTAGCAGTAGTAGTTCATGTCATCTTATTATTCAGTATTTATAACTTGCAAA
GAAATGAATATCAGAGAGTGAGAGGAACTTGTTTATTGCAGCTTATAATGGTTACAAATAAAGCAATAGC
ATCACAAATTTCACAAATAAAGCATTTTTTTCACTGCATTCTAGTTGTGGTTTGTCCAAACTCATCAATG
TATCTTATCATGTCTGGCTCTAGCTATCCCGCCCCTAACTCCGCCCATCCCGCCCCTAACTCCGCCCAGT
TCCGCCCATTCTCCGCCCCATGGCTGACTAATTTTTTTTATTTATGCAGAGGCCGAGGCCGCCTCGGCCT
CTGAGCTATTCCAGAAGTAGTGAGGAGGCTTTTTTGGAGGCCTAGGGACGTACCCAATTCGCCCTATAGT
GAGTCGTATTACGCGCGCTCACTGGCCGTCGTTTTACAACGTCGTGACTGGGAAAACCCTGGCGTTACCC
AACTTAATCGCCTTGCAGCACATCCCCCTTTCGCCAGCTGGCGTAATAGCGAAGAGGCCCGCACCGATCG
CCCTTCCCAACAGTTGCGCAGCCTGAATGGCGAATGGG
[124 nt withheld, positions 10679-10802]
C
[91 nt withheld, positions 10804-10894]
A
[49 nt withheld, positions 10896-10944]
CCTTTGACGTTGGAGTCCACGTTCTTT
[37 nt withheld, positions 10972-11008]
ACCCTATCTCGGTCTATTCTTTTGATTTATAAGGGATTTTGCCGATTTCGGCCTATTGGTTAAAAAATGA
GCTGATTTAACAAAAATTTAACGCGAATTTTAACAAAATATTAACGCTTACAATTTAGGTGGCACTTTTC
GGGGAAATGTGCGCGGAACCCCTATTTGTTTATTTTTCTAAATACATTCAAATATGTATCCGCTCATGAG
ACAATAACCCTGATAAATGCTTCAATAATATTGAAAAAGGAAGAGTATGAGTATTCAACATTTCCGTGTC
GCCCTTATTCCCTTTTTTGCGGCATTTTGCCTTCCTGTTTTTGCTCACCCAGAAACGCTGGTGAAAGTAA
AAGATGCTGAAGATCAGTTGGGTGCACGAGTGGGTTACATCGAACTGGATCTCAACAGCGGTAAGATCCT
TGAGAGTTTTCGCCCCGAAGAACGTTTTCCAATGATGAGCACTTTTAAAGTTCTGCTATGTGGCGCGGTA
TTATCCCGTATTGACGCCGGGCAAGAGCAACTCGGTCGCCGCATACACTATTCTCAGAATGACTTGGTTG
AGTACTCACCAGTCACAGAAAAGCATCTTACGGATGGCATGACAGTAAGAGAATTATGCAGTGCTGCCAT
AACCATGAGTGATAACACTGCGGCCAACTTACTTCTGACAACGATCGGAGGACCGAAGGAGCTAACCGCT
TTTTTGCACAACATGGGGGATCATGTAACTCGCCTTGATCGTTGGGAACCGGAGCTGAATGAAGCCATAC
CAAACGACGAGCGTGACACCACGATGCCTGTAGCAATGGCAACAACGTTGCGCAAACTATTAACTGGCGA
ACTACTTACTCTAGCTTCCCGGCAACAATTAATAGACTGGATGGAGGCGGATAAAGTTGCAGGACCACTT
CTGCGCTCGGCCCTTCCGGCTGGCTGGTTTATTGCTGATAAATCTGGAGCCGGTGAGCGTGGGTCTCGCG
GTATCATTGCAGCACTGGGGCCAGATGGTAAGCCCTCCCGTATCGTAGTTATCTACACGACGGGGAGTCA
GGCAACTATGGATGAACGAAATAGACAGATCGCTGAGATAGGTGCCTCACTGATTAAGCATTGGTAACTG
TCAGACCAAGTTTACTCATATATACTTTAGATTGATTTAAAACTTCATTTTTAATTTAAAAGGATCTAGG
TGAAGATCCTTTTTGATAATCTCATGACCAAAATCCCTTAACGTGAGTTTTCGTTCCACTGAGCGTCAGA
CCCCGTAGAAAAGATCAAAGGATCTTCTTGAGATCCTTTTTTTCTGCGCGTAATCTGCTGCTTGCAAACA
AAAAAACCACCGCTACCAGCGGTGGTTTGTTTGCCGGATCAAGAGCTACCAACTCTTTTTCCGAAGGTAA
CTGGCTTCAGCAGAGCGCAGATACCAAATACTGTTCTTCTAGTGTAGCCGTAGTTAGGCCACCACTTCAA
GAACTCTGTAGCACCGCCTACATACCTCGCTCTGCTAATCCTGTTACCAGTGGCTGCTGCCAGTGGCGAT
AAGTCGTGTCTTACCGGGTTGGACTCAAGACGATAGTTACCGGATAAGGCGCAGCGGTCGGGCTGAACGG
GGGGTTCGTGCACACAGCCCAGCTTGGAGCGAACGACCTACACCGAACTGAGATACCTACAGCGTGAGCT
ATGAGAAAGCGCCACGCTTCCCGAAGGGAGAAAGGCGGACAGGTATCCGGTAAGCGGCAGGGTCGGAACA
GGAGAGCGCACGAGGGAGCTTCCAGGGGGAAACGCCTGGTATCTTTATAGTCCTGTCGGGTTTCGCCACC
TCTGACTTGAGCGTCGATTTTTGTGATGCTCGTCAGGGGGGCGGAGCCTATGGAAA
Features (pLannotate 1.2.2; 27 found; start..end, strand, type, name):
     48..181     +  rep_origin     RSF ori (fragment): Plasmids containing the RSF 1030 origin of replication can be propagated in E. coli cells that contain additional plasmids with compatible origins.
    183..275     +  CDS            lacI (fragment): lac repressor; lacI; The lac repressor binds to the lac operator to inhibit transcription in E. coli. This inhibition can be relieved by adding lactose or isopropyl-β-D-thiogalactopyranoside (IPTG).
    288..309     +  protein_bind   CAP binding site: CAP binding activates transcription in the presence of cAMP. E. coli catabolite activator protein
    324..354     +  promoter       lac promoter: promoter for the E. coli lac operon
    358..380     +  protein_bind   lac operator (fragment): The lac repressor binds to the lac operator to inhibit transcription in E. coli. This inhibition can be relieved by adding lactose or isopropyl-β-D-thiogalactopyranoside (IPTG). lac repressor encoded by lacI
    423..441     +  promoter       T3 promoter: promoter for bacteriophage T3 RNA polymerase
    469..695     +  promoter       RSV promoter: Rous sarcoma virus enhancer/promoter
    696..876     +  LTR            5' LTR (truncated): truncated 5' long terminal repeat (LTR) from HIV-1
    923..1048    +  misc_feature   HIV-1 Ψ: packaging signal of human immunodeficiency virus type 1
   1032..1395    +  CDS            HIV-1 gag (fragment): gag protein from human immunodeficiency virus 1; gag
   1541..1774    +  misc_feature   RRE: The Rev response element (RRE) of HIV-1 allows for Rev-dependent mRNA export from the nucleus to the cytoplasm.
   2151..2251    +  CDS            Rev (fragment): human immunodeficiency virus 1 (HIV-1) Rev protein; rev; enhances nuclear export of unspliced and incompletely spliced viral mRNAs
   2292..3503    +  promoter       UbC promoter: human ubiquitin C promoter
   3593..8401    +  CDS            DEPDC5: DEPD5_HUMAN - Also known as KIAA0645 From Homo sapiens (Human).
   8446..8563    +  misc_feature   cPPT/CTS: central polypurine tract and central termination sequence of HIV-1
   8612..9122    +  promoter       hPGK promoter: human phosphoglycerate kinase 1 promoter
   9144..9743    +  CDS            PuroR: puromycin N-acetyltransferase; pac from Streptomyces alboniger; confers resistance to puromycin
   9786..9869    +  CDS            nef (fragment): NEF_HV1Z2 - Experimental evidence at protein level: Swiss-Prot protein existence level 1. Extracellular Nef protein targets CD4(+) T-lymphocytes for apoptosis by interacting with CXCR4 surface receptors. From Human immunodeficiency virus type 1 group M subtype D (isolate Z2/CDC-Z34) (HIV-1).
   9871..10104   +  LTR            3' LTR (ΔU3): self-inactivating 3' long terminal repeat (LTR) from HIV-1
  10176..10297   +  polyA_signal   SV40 poly(A) signal: SV40 polyadenylation signal
  10337..10472   +  rep_origin     SV40 ori: SV40 origin of replication
  10493..10511   -  promoter       T7 promoter: promoter for bacteriophage T7 RNA polymerase
  10519..10674   +  CDS            lacZα (fragment): LacZα fragment of β-galactosidase; lacZ fragment
  10679..11107   +  rep_origin     f1 ori (sequence partly withheld): f1 bacteriophage origin of replication; arrow indicates direction of (+) strand synthesis
  11160..11264   +  promoter       AmpR promoter: bla
  11265..12125   +  CDS            AmpR: β-lactamase; bla; confers resistance to ampicillin, carbenicillin, and related antibiotics
  12296..12884   +  rep_origin     ori: high-copy-number ColE1/pMB1/pBR322/pUC origin of replication
