[The description below was written by a language model from this plasmid's Addgene catalogue record and pLannotate feature annotations shown in this document.]
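Description:
[pSK476] pLJC5 HA-Depdc5(B) is a lentiviral transfer plasmid built on the pLJC5 backbone for stable expression of an HA-tagged mutant of human DEPDC5 in mammalian cells. It is maintained in E. coli as a high-copy plasmid through a ColE1/pUC-type origin and selected with ampicillin via the β-lactamase gene. An f1 origin, an SV40 origin and small remnants of lac and cloning-vector sequences are also annotated in the roughly 12.9 kb sequence. The viral portion has a third-generation, self-inactivating layout. An RSV promoter drives a truncated HIV-1 5' LTR so that genomic RNA is made independently of Tat. This is followed by the Ψ packaging signal with a partial gag fragment, the Rev response element for nuclear export of the unspliced genome, and a cPPT/CTS element. The cassette ends in a ΔU3 3' LTR, which disables LTR promoter activity after integration, and an SV40 polyadenylation signal.

Within the provirus, the human ubiquitin C promoter drives the DEPDC5 open reading frame of about 4.8 kb. According to the catalogue fields it carries an N-terminal HA epitope tag, although the tag is not separately annotated in the feature table. The "B" mutant replaces residues 371-375 (EQPLH) with a GSGSG linker-like stretch. Downstream, a human PGK promoter drives puromycin N-acetyltransferase, allowing selection of transduced cells with puromycin. DEPDC5 is a subunit of the GATOR1 complex, and the construct comes from structural work on GATOR1 and its complexes with the Rag GTPases. The record does not state the functional effect of the substitution. The HA tag allows the protein to be detected or immunoprecipitated.
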