Addgene plasmid #109345: [pSK476] pLJC5 HA-Depdc5(B)
Purpose: Lenti-viral expression of HA-tagged Depdc5 mutant B
Depositing lab: David Sabatini & Kuang Shen. Depositing organization: Whitehead Institute for Biomedical Research. Publication: Architecture of the human GATOR1 and GATOR1-Rag GTPases complexes. Shen K, Huang RK, Brignole EJ, Condon KJ, Valenstein ML, Chantranupong L, Bomaliyamu A, Choe A, Hong C, Yu Z, Sabatini DM. Nature. 2018 Apr 5;556(7699):64-69. doi: 10.1038/nature26158. Epub 2018 Mar 28. PubMed 29590090.
Backbone
  Vector backbone: pLJC5
  Vector type: Lentiviral
Growth in bacteria
  Bacterial resistance: Ampicillin, 100 μg/mL
  Growth temperature: 37°C
  Growth strain: NEB Stable
  Copy number: High Copy
Gene/Insert
  Gene/Insert name: Depdc5
  Species: H. sapiens (human)
  Insert size (bp): 5000
  Mutation: EQPLH(371-375)GSGSG
  Entrez Gene: DEPDC5 (a.k.a. DEP.5, FFEVF, FFEVF1)
  Tag / fusion protein: HA (N terminal on insert)
  Cloning method: Unknown
Terms and licenses: Academic/Nonprofit Terms; Industry Terms: Not Available to Industry
How to cite: [pSK476] pLJC5 HA-Depdc5(B) was a gift from David Sabatini & Kuang Shen (Addgene plasmid # 109345 ; http://n2t.net/addgene:109345 ; RRID:Addgene_109345)
