>Addgene plasmid #109345 | [pSK476] pLJC5 HA-Depdc5(B) | depositor partial sequence | sequence record 206151 | WT DepdcC5
ATGGGCTACCCCTATGATGTGCCTGACTACGCAGATCTCAATGGTGGTGGTGGTGGGTCGACGATGAGAA
CAACAAAGGTCTACAAACTCGTCATCCACAAGAAGGGCTTTGGGGGCAGTGATGATGAGCTAGTTGTGAA
CCCCAAAGTGTTCCCTCACATCAAGCTTGGAGACATTGTAGAGATTGCACACCCCAACGATGAATACAGC
CCTCTGCTTTTGCAGGTCAAGTCTCTTAAGGAAGATTTACAGAAGGAAACTATCAGTGTGGACCAGACTG
TGACTCAAGTGTTCCGGCTGAGACCTTATCAGGATGTCTATGTTAATGTCGTAGACCCTAAGGATGTGAC
CCTTGACCTAGTGGAATTAACTTTTAAGGATCAGTATATTGGCCGTGGGGATATGTGGCGACTAAAGAAA
AGTTTGGTCAGCACATGTGCCTATATCACCCAGAAGGTGGAGTTTGCTGGCATCAGAGCACAGGCTGGTG
AACTGTGGGTTAAGAATGAGAAGGTCATGTGTGGCTACATCAGTGAAGATACCAGGGTGGTGTTTCGTTC
TACGTCGGCTATGGTTTACATATTTATTCAGATGAGCTGTGAAATGTGGGATTTTGATATTTATGGGGAT
TTGTATTTTGAGAAAGCTGTGAATGGTTTCCTTGCTGATCTATTTACCAAGTGGAAGGAGAAGAACTGTA
GTCATGAAGTGACAGTGGTCCTGTTTTCTAGAACTTTCTATGATGCAAAATCTGTTGATGAATTTCCTGA
AATAAACCGAGCCTCAATTCGACAGGATCACAAGGGGAGATTCTATGAAGACTTTTACAAAGTGGTGGTG
CAGAATGAGAGAAGAGAAGAATGGACTTCACTTCTCGTAACCATTAAAAAACTCTTCATCCAGTATCCAG
TGTTGGTGCGACTGGAACAGGCAGAGGGCTTTCCTCAAGGAGATAATTCTACCTCAGCACAAGGAAACTA
CCTGGAGGCCATCAATCTGTCATTCAATGTGTTTGATAAGCACTACATCAACCGCAACTTTGACCGAACT
GGGCAGATGTCAGTGGTGATCACGCCCGGGGTGGGTGTCTTTGAAGTGGACCGCCTACTCATGATCCTGA
CCAAGCAGCGGATGATAGATAATGGAATTGGTGTGGATTTGGTGTGCATGGGAGAGCAACCGTTACATGC
TGTCCCATTGTTCAAGCTCCATAATCGGAGTGCTCCCCGTGATTCTCGTCTGGGCGATGACTATAATATC
CCTCACTGGATAAACCACAGTTTCTACACATCCAAAAGCCAGCTCTTTTGTAATAGTTTCACCCCACGAA
TAAAACTGGCAGGAAAGAAGCCCGCCTCTGAGAAAGCAAAAAATGGCCGTGATACATCTCTCGGGAGTCC
AAAAGAATCTGAGAACGCCCTTCCCATCCAAGTAGATTATGACGCCTATGACGCTCAAGTGTTCAGGCTG
CCCGGCCCATCCCGGGCCCAGTGCCTCACCACCTGCAGATCTGTGCGAGAGCGAGAGAGTCACAGTCGAA
AGAGTGCCAGCTCCTGTGATGTTTCATCCAGCCCTTCCCTACCAAGCCGCACACTGCCCACTGAGGAAGT
GAGGAGCCAGGCTTCTGACGACAGCTCCCTAGGCAAGAGTGCCAACATCCTGATGATCCCACACCCCCAC
CTGCACCAGTATGAAGTCAGCAGCTCCTTGGGATACACCAGCACTCGAGATGTCCTGGAGAACATGATGG
AGCCACCACAGCGAGACTCCAGTGCACCAGGGAGGTTTCACGTTGGCAGTGCAGAATCCATGCTGCATGT
TCGACCTGGTGGATACACGCCCCAGAGAGCACTGATTAACCCCTTCGCTCCCTCTCGGATGCCCATGAAG
CTTACGTCCAACAGAAGGCGCTGGATGCACACTTTTCCTGTGGGGCCATCCGGAGAAGCCATCCAGATCC
ACCACCAGACCCGACAGAATATGGCGGAGCTACAAGGCAGCGGGCAGAGGGATCCAACTCACTCCTCTGC
AGAGCTGCTGGAGTTAGCATATCATGAAGCTGCTGGAAGGCACAGCAATTCCCGCCAGCCTGGTGACGGC
ATGTCCTTCTTGAACTTCAGTGGAACAGAGGAGCTTTCTGTCGGCCTGCTTAGCAACAGTGGTGCAGGTA
TGAATCCTAGGACCCAGAATAAGGATTCTCTAGAGGACAGTGTTTCTACCTCTCCAGACCCAATTCTGAC
ACTGTCTGCTCCCCCTGTAGTGCCAGGCTTCTGTTGCACAGTTGGAGTGGACTGGAAGTCTCTCACTACT
CCGGCGTGCCTCCCCCTTACCACCGACTACTTCCCTGACCGCCAGGGCCTGCAGAATGACTACACAGAGG
GCTGTTATGATCTCCTTCCAGAAGCAGACATCGACAGGAGGGACGAAGATGGTGTGCAGATGACAGCCCA
GCAGGTATTTGAAGAGTTTATTTGCCAACGTCTCATGCAGGGCTACCAAATCATAGTGCAGCCCAAGACA
CAGAAACCCAATCCTGCTGTCCCGCCCCCGCTGAGCAGTAGCCCACTCTATAGCCGAGGCCTTGTGTCCC
GAAACCGCCCTGAGGAGGAGGACCAGTATTGGCTGAGTATGGGCAGAACGTTCCACAAAGTGACGCTGAA
GGATAAGATGATCACAGTGACGCGATACCTTCCCAAGTATCCTTATGAATCTGCCCAGATCCACTACACC
TACAGCCTCTGTCCTTCCCACTCAGACTCAGAGTTCGTCTCCTGCTGGGTGGAGTTTTCCCACGAACGGC
TGGAGGAGTACAAGTGGAATTACTTAGATCAGTATATCTGTTCTGCCGGCTCTGAAGACTTCAGCTTAAT
TGAGTCCCTGAAGTTCTGGAGGACCCGCTTCCTGCTGCTGCCAGCCTGTGTCACCGCCACCAAGCGCATC
ACGGAGGGGGAGGCCCACTGCGACATCTATGGGGACAGGCCCCGTGCAGACGAGGACGAGTGGCAACTCC
TGGATGGTTTTGTCCGCTTTGTGGAGGGCTTGAATCGCATTCGCAGGCGGCATCGCTCGGATCGCATGAT
GCGGAAAGGGACCGCCATGAAAGGCTTGCAGATGACTGGGCCCATTTCCACGCATTCTCTGGAGTCAACT
GCACCCCCAGTGGGGAAGAAGGGAACCTCAGCTCTCTCTGCCCTGTTGGAGATGGAGGCCAGTCAGAAGT
GCCTGGGAGAACAGCAGGCAGCTGTGCATGGTGGGAAGAGCTCCGCCCAGTCAGCCGAGAGCAGCAGCGT
TGCCATGACTCCCACCTACATGGACAGCCCACGAAAGGACGGGGCCTTCTTTATGGAGTTTGTCCGCAGC
CCACGCACAGCATCGTCCGCCTTCTACCCTCAGGTATCTGTGGACCAAACAGCCACTCCTATGTTGGACG
GCACCAGTTTGGGCATATGCACAGGCCAATCCATGGACAGAGGCAACAGCCAGACCTTTGGGAACTCCCA
GAACATAGGAGAACAGGGCTACTCCTCCACAAACTCCAGTGACAGCAGCTCTCAGCAGCTGGTGGCAAGC
TCCTTGACCTCATCCTCTACCCTGACAGAGATCCTGGAAGCCATGAAGCACCCCTCGACAGGAGTCCAGC
TGCTCTCTGAACAGAAGGGCCTCTCACCGTACTGCTTCATCAGCGCGGAGGTGGTACACTGGTTGGTGAA
CCACGTGGAGGGGATCCAGACACAGGCGATGGCCATTGACATCATGCAGAAAATGCTGGAAGAGCAGCTC
ATCACACATGCATCTGGCGAAGCCTGGCGGACCTTCATCTACGGCTTCTATTTCTACAAGATAGTAACGG
ACAAAGAGCCCGACCGAGTGGCCATGCAGCAGCCCGCCACCACCTGGCACACAGCAGGAGTGGACGACTT
CGCCAGCTTCCAGCGCAAGTGGTTTGAGGTGGCCTTTGTGGCAGAAGAGCTCGTGCACTCTGAGATTCCT
GCCTTTCTCCTGCCCTGGCTGCCTAGCCGGCCAGCCTCCTATGCAAGTAGGCACAGCTCCTTTAGCCGAA
GTTTTGGAGGACGGAGCCAGGCGGCAGCACTTTTAGCTGCCACTGTCCCAGAGCAGAGGACTGTGACCCT
GGATGTTGACGTGAACAACCGCACAGACCGGCTGGAGTGGTGCAGCTGTTATTACCATGGCAACTTTTCT
CTGAATGCAGCCTTTGAGATCAAGCTGCACTGGATGGCGGTGACCGCAGCAGTACTCTTCGAGATGGTCC
AAGGTTGGCATCGGAAAGCCACCTCCTGTGGCTTCTTGTTAGTCCCAGTTTTGGAGGGGCCTTTTGCACT
GCCCAGTTACCTGTATGGCGACCCCCTTCGTGCCCAGCTCTTCATCCCACTCAACATCAGCTGCTTGCTC
AAGGAGGGCAGCGAGCACCTGTTTGATAGCTTTGAACCCGAAACGTACTGGGATCGAATGCACCTCTTCC
AGGAAGCCATTGCACACAGGTTTGGGTTTGTACAAGATAAATATTCTGCCTCTGCTTTTAACTTCCCTGC
TGAGAACAAGCCTCAGTATATCCACGTTACAGGAACAGTGTTTCTGCAGCTGCCCTACTCCAAGCGCAAG
TTCTCAGGGCAGCAGCGGCGGCGGCGGAACTCCACCAGCTCCACCAACCAGAACATGTTCTGCGAGGAGC
GGGTCGGCTACAACTGGGCCTACAACACCATGCTCACCAAAACATGGCGCTCCAGCGCCACAGGGGATGA
AAAGTTTGCTGATCGGCTGCTGAAGGACTTCACGGACTTCTGCATCAACCGTGACAACCGGCTGGTCACG
TTCTGGACAAGTTGCCTGGAGAAGATGCATGCCAGTGCCCCGTGAGAATTC
